Addgene plasmid #12948: DCT.VV.Orf260
Purpose: This plasmid was designed for screening purposes and may contain discrepancies relative to the current canonical GenBank version of the gene.
Depositing lab: Jack Bennink & Jon Yewdell. Depositing organization: National Institute of Allergy and Infectious Diseases (NIAID). Publication: Identification of poxvirus CD8+ T cell determinants to enable rational design and characterization of smallpox vaccines. Tscharke DC, Karupiah G, Zhou J, Palmore T, Irvine KR, Haeryfar SM, Williams S, Sidney J, Sette A, Bennink JR, Yewdell JW. J Exp Med. 2005 January 3; 201(1): 95–104. 10.1084/jem.20041912 PubMed 15623576.
Backbone
  Vector backbone: pcDNA 3.1D V5-His-TOPO
  Backbone manufacturer: Invitrogen
  Backbone size w/o insert (bp): 5514
  Vector type: Mammalian Expression
  Selectable markers: Neomycin (select with G418)
Growth in bacteria
  Bacterial resistance: Ampicillin, 100 μg/mL
  Growth temperature: 37°C
  Growth strain: DH5alpha
  Copy number: High Copy
Gene/Insert
  Gene/Insert name: VV.Orf260 (alt name: VV_WR_050)
  Species: Vaccinia Virus
  Insert size (bp): 1047
  Cloning method: Restriction Enzyme; 5′ cloning site BamHI (not destroyed); 3′ cloning site BamHI (not destroyed)
  Sequencing primers: 5′ Universal T7
Terms and licenses: Academic/Nonprofit Terms; Industry Terms: Not Available to Industry
Depositor comments: Please see the Vaccinia kit page ( https://www.addgene.org/vvorf/ ) for more information. The kit page contains the supplemental VVOrfData spreadsheet, which includes important information about this plasmid. The plasmid and insert names provided here relate only to this library. The name of the ORF (if present) in VACV strain Copenhagen and the name of the ORF (if annotated) in VACV strain WR sequence can be found in VVOrfData spreadsheet. Please note that the amino acid sequence given for each ORF in the spreadsheet may contain some errors. Additionally, changes from the expected sequence may be present in these plasmids. Please see Addgene's quality control sequence and sequencing notes in the VVOrfData spreadsheet before ordering this plasmid.
How to cite: DCT.VV.Orf260 was a gift from Jack Bennink & Jon Yewdell (Addgene plasmid # 12948 ; http://n2t.net/addgene:12948 ; RRID:Addgene_12948)
