[The description below was written by a language model from this plasmid's Addgene catalogue record.]
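Description:
DCT.VV.Orf260 is a mammalian expression plasmid built on the commercial pcDNA 3.1D V5-His-TOPO backbone (about 5.5 kb without insert) and carries a single vaccinia virus open reading frame, designated VV.Orf260 within its library and also listed as VV_WR_050. The insert is roughly 1.05 kb and is recorded as flanked by intact BamHI sites on both sides. The plasmid is maintained at high copy in standard E. coli cloning strains under ampicillin selection, and it carries a neomycin resistance marker so that transfected mammalian cells can be selected with G418. The record does not provide a feature table or name the promoter. Vectors of this backbone family generally drive the insert from a strong constitutive CMV promoter, with an upstream T7 priming site (consistent with the listed T7 sequencing primer) and optional C-terminal V5 and polyhistidine tags. Whether the tags are in frame with this ORF is not stated.

The construct belongs to a library of individually cloned vaccinia ORFs assembled for screening, and the associated work concerned identifying poxvirus CD8+ T cell determinants to support the design and characterization of smallpox vaccines. In that setting, each plasmid allows one viral protein to be expressed in mammalian cells so that T cell recognition can be assigned to a particular gene product. The depositors caution that the clones were made for screening and may differ from the canonical reference sequence. They also note that the plasmid and insert names apply only within this library, with the corresponding Copenhagen and WR strain ORF names given in the library's supplementary data. Users should check the available quality-control sequencing before relying on the exact coding sequence.
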