>Addgene plasmid #12948 | DCT.VV.Orf260 | addgene partial sequence | sequence record 19331 | T7 5'-TAATACGACTCACTATAGGG-3'
GAGCTCGGATCCGTACCCTTCACCGAATTCCAGCTGACCACCATGGGGTTTTGCATTCCATCGAGATCAA
AGATGTTGAAGAGAGGATCTAGAAAATCCTCTTCCATACTGGCTAGGCGTCCTACTCCTAAAAAAATGAA
CATAGTTACTGATTTGGAAAATCGTTTAAAGAAGAATAGCTATATAGAAAATACTAATCAGGGAAACATT
CTGATGGATAGCATCTTCGTATCCACTATGCCAGTAGAAACATTGTTTGGATCGTACATAACTGATGACA
GTGATGATTATGAACTTAAGGATTTACTCAATGTTACATATAACATTAAACCGGTCATAGTTCCTGACAT
CAAGTTAGATGCTGTATTAGATAGAGATGGAAATTTTAGACCAGCTGACTGTTTCTTGGTTAAACTGAAA
CATAGAGATGGATTCACCAAAGGAGCTCTCTATCTTGGTCACAGTGCAGGATTTACGGCAACAATCTGCT
TAAAAAATGAGGGGGTTTCAGGGCTTTACATTCCAGGTACTTCTGTAATTCGGTCCAATATCTGTCAAGG
AGATACTATCGTCAGTAGATCATCTAGAGGAGTTCAATTTCTTCCACAAATAGGAGGAGAAGCTATCTTC
TTGATTGTTTCACTTTGTCCTACCAAAAAGTTAGTAGAAACAGGATTCGTCATTCCAGAAATATCGTCAA
ATGATAACGCCAAAATCGCTGCTCGCATTCTATCAGAGAAACGCAAGGACACCATTGCGCATATTAATAC
TCTAATACAATACAGGCAACAATTGGAATTGGCTTACTATAATTCCTGCATGTTAACTGAGTTTCTGCAT
TATTGTAATTCGTATGCTGGCACC
